Addgene plasmid #62780: mEos4b-Smoothened-N-18
Purpose: Localization: Cilium, N1 Cloning Vector, Excitation:505 / 569, Emission:516 / 581
Depositing lab: Michael Davidson & Loren Looger. Depositing organization: Florida State University, Tallahassee.
Backbone
  Vector backbone: N1 Cloning Vector
  Vector type: Mammalian Expression
  Selectable markers: Neomycin (select with G418)
Growth in bacteria
  Bacterial resistance: Kanamycin, 50 μg/mL
  Growth temperature: 37°C
  Growth strain: DH5alpha
  Copy number: High Copy
Gene/Insert
  Gene/Insert name: Smoothened
  Species: M. musculus (mouse)
  Mutation: none
  Promoter: CMV
  Tag / fusion protein: mEos4b (C terminal on backbone)
  Cloning method: Unknown
  Sequencing primers: 5′ CMV-F; 3′ SV40pA-R
Terms and licenses: Academic/Nonprofit Terms; Industry Terms
How to cite: mEos4b-Smoothened-N-18 was a gift from Michael Davidson & Loren Looger (Addgene plasmid # 62780 ; http://n2t.net/addgene:62780 ; RRID:Addgene_62780)
