[The description below was written by a language model from this plasmid's Addgene catalogue record.]
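Description:
mEos4b-Smoothened-N-18 is a mammalian expression plasmid built on an N1-type cloning vector, in which mouse (M. musculus) Smoothened is expressed from the CMV promoter as a fusion with the fluorescent protein mEos4b. In the N1 arrangement the gene of interest sits upstream of the fluorescent protein, so mEos4b is attached to the C terminus of Smoothened, as the record indicates; no mutations in the insert are recorded. The "18" in the name probably refers to the length of the linker between the two proteins, but the record does not say so explicitly. The plasmid is maintained at high copy in E. coli under kanamycin selection, and it carries a neomycin resistance marker that allows G418 selection of transfected mammalian cells. The listed sequencing primers indicate that an SV40 polyadenylation signal follows the fusion. No feature table is provided, so the origin of replication and other backbone elements are not specified.

The construct serves as a localization marker for the cilium. Smoothened is a seven-pass transmembrane component of Hedgehog signalling that accumulates in the primary cilium, so the fusion directs the fluorescent label to that compartment. mEos4b is a green-to-red photoconvertible protein, which accounts for the two sets of spectral values in the record: excitation/emission of 505/516 nm for the green form and 569/581 nm for the red form. Photoconvertible tags of this kind are generally used for tracking selected protein populations and for single-molecule localization microscopy, making the plasmid suited to imaging ciliary Smoothened in cultured mammalian cells.
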