>Addgene plasmid #62780 | mEos4b-Smoothened-N-18 | depositor partial sequence | sequence record 103376 | CMV-F
CGGGCTAGTGACGTCAGATCCGCTAGCGCCACCATGGCCGCTGGCCGCCCCGTGCGTGGGCCCGAGCTGG
CGCCCCGGAGGCTGCTGCAGTTGCTTCTGCTGGTACTGCTGGGGGGCCCGGGCCGGGGGGCGGCCTTGAG
CGGGAACGTGACCGGGCCTGGGCCTCACAGCGCCAGCGGGAGCTCGAGGAGGGACGTGCCGGTGACCAGC
CCTCCGCCGCCGCTGCTGAGCCACTGCGGCCGGGCCGCCCACTGCGAGCCTTTGCGCTACAACGTGTGCC
TGGGCTCGGCGCTGCCCTACGGAGCCACCACCACGCTGCTGGCTGGGGACTCGGACTCGCAGGAGGAAGC
GCACGGCAAGCTCGTGCTCTGGTCCGGCCTCCGGAATGCCCCCCGCTGCTGGGCAGTGATCCAGCCCCTG
CTGTGTGCTGTCTACATGCCCAAGTGTGAGAATGACCGAGTGGAGTTGCCCAGCCGTACCCTCTGCCAGG
CCACCCGAGGCCCCTGTGCCATTGTGGAGCGGGAGCGAGGGTGGCCTGACTTTCTGCGTTGCACACCGGA
CCACTTCCCTGAAGGCTGCCCAAACGAGGTACAAAACATCAAGTTCAACAGCTCAGGCCAATGTGAAGCA
CCCTTGGTGCGAACAGACAACCCCAAGAGCTGGTATGAGGACGTGGAGGGCTGTGGGATTCAGTGTCAGA
ACCCGCTGTTCACCGAGGCCGAGCACCAGGACATGCACAGCTACATCGCAGCCTTCGGGGCGGTCACTGG
TCTCTGCACGCTCTTCACACTGGCCACCTTTGTGGCTGACTGGCGGAACTCCAATCGCTACCCTGCGGTT
ATTCTCTTCTATGTCAATGCGTGTTTCTTCGTGGGCAGCATTGGCTGGCTGGCCCAGTTCATGGATGGTG
CCCGCCGAGAGATTGTTTGCCGAGCAGATGGCACCATGAGATTTGGGGAGCCCACCTCCAGTGAGACCCT
GTCCTGTGTCATCATCTTTGTCATGTGTACTATGCCTTGATGGCTGGAGTAGTCTGGTCGTGTCTCACTA
TGCCTGGCACACCTCCTTCAAGCCCTGGGCACCACCTACAGCCTCTTCTTCGGCAGACATCTATTTCCAC
CTGCTCACGTGTTCACCTCCCTTGTTCCTCACGTGCAATCCTGGCCTGGATCAGGTAATGGGAATCCTGA
TGCACTGTTGAAGCTCCAGACCACTCTAATAACGGCTGGCCTGGTGTTCG
