>Addgene plasmid #62780 | mEos4b-Smoothened-N-18 | depositor partial sequence | sequence record 103377 | SV40-R
GACATATGGCCCCAGATGTTTCCGTACCTTGGCATCAGTCAGCGAGATCAGCAACATGGACTGGTGAGCA
GGATTCCCAGAGTAGGAAGCGTTTGTCGGAGAAAAGCGAGAGAGAGGAGAGTGTGCCCTGAGCAGCCCTG
AGCTCACATCTGCCCTGTCTGCCACAGTGCAGTCTCGCTGCTCAGCTGCCTCGGCAGAAGTGCCTGGTAG
CTGCAAACGCCTGGGGAACAGGGAGTCCTGCCGACAGGGAGCCTGGACTCTAGTCTCCAACCCCTTCTGC
CCAGAGCCTAGTCCCCATCAAGATCCATTTCTCCCTGGTGCCTCAGCCCCCCGGGTCTGGGCTCAGGGCC
GCCTCCAGGGGCTGGGATCCATTCATTCCCGCACTAACTAATGGAGGCTGAGATCTTGGATGCAGACTCG
GACTTCTCTCGAATTCTGCAGTCGACGGTACCGCGGGCCCGGGATCCACCGGTCGCCACCATGGTGAGTG
CGATTAAGCCAGACATGAGGATCAAACTCCGTATGGAAGGCAACGTAAACGGGCACCACTTTGTGATCGA
CGGAGATGGTACAGGCAAGCCTTATGAGGGAAAACAGACCATGGATCTTGAAGTCAAAGAGGGCGGACCT
CTGCCTTTTGCCTTTGATATCCTGACCACTGCATTCCATTACGGCAACAGGGTATTCGTGAAATATCCAG
ACAACATACAAGACTATTTTAAGCAGTCGTTTCCTAAGGGGTATTCGTGGGAACGAAGCTTGACTTTCGA
AGACGGGGGCATTTGCAATGCCAGAAACGACATAACAATGGAAGGGGACACTTTCTATAATAAAGTTCGA
TTTTATGGTACCAACTTTCCCGCCAATGGTCCAGTTATGCAGAAGAAGACGCTGAAATGGGAGCCCTCCA
CTGAGAAAATGTATGTGCGTGATGGAGTGCTGACGGGTGATATTGAGATGGCTTTGTTGCTTGAAGGAAA
TGCCCATTACCGATGTGACTTCAGAACTACTTACAAAGCTAAGGAGAAGGGTGTCAAGTTACCAGGCGCC
CACTTTGTGGACCACGCCATTGAGATTTTAAGCCATGACAAAGATTACAACAAGGTTAAGCTGTATGAGC
ATGCTGTTGCTCATTCTGGATTGCCTGACAATGCCAGACGATAAGCGGCCGCGACTCTAGATCATAATCA
GCCATACCACATTGTAGAGATGCAC
