>Addgene plasmid #62780 | mEos4b-Smoothened-N-18 | addgene partial sequence | sequence record 114483 | CMV-F 5'-CGCAAATGGGCGGTAGGCGTG-3'
TGGTTTAGTGAACCGTCAGATCCGCTAGCGCCACCATGGCCGCTGGCCGCCCCGTGCGTGGGCCCGAGCT
GGCGCCCCGGAGGCTGCTGCAGTTGCTTCTGCTGGTACTGCTGGGGGGCCCGGGCCGGGGGGCGGCCTTG
AGCGGGAACGTGACCGGGCCTGGGCCTCACAGCGCCAGCGGGAGCTCGAGGAGGGACGTGCCGGTGACCA
GCCCTCCGCCGCCGCTGCTGAGCCACTGCGGCCGGGCCGCCCACTGCGAGCCTTTGCGCTACAACGTGTG
CCTGGGCTCGGCGCTGCCCTACGGAGCCACCACCACGCTGCTGGCTGGGGACTCGGACTCGCAGGAGGAA
GCGCACGGCAAGCTCGTGCTCTGGTCCGGCCTCCGGAATGCCCCCCGCTGCTGGGCAGTGATCCAGCCCC
TGCTGTGTGCTGTCTACATGCCCAAGTGTGAGAATGACCGAGTGGAGTTGCCCAGCCGTACCCTCTGCCA
GGCCACCCGAGGCCCCTGTGCCATTGTGGAGCGGGAGCGAGGGTGGCCTGACTTTCTGCGTTGCACACCG
GACCACTTCCCTGAAGGCTGCCCAAACGAGGTACAAAACATCAAGTTCAACAGCTCAGGCCAATGTGAAG
CACCCTTGGTGCGAACAGACAACCCCAAGAGCTGGTATGAGGACGTGGAGGGCTGTGGGATTCAGTGTCA
GAACCCGCTGTTCACCGAGGCCGAGCACCAGGACATGCACAGCTACATCGCAGCCTTCGGGGCGGTCACT
GGTCTCTGCACGCTCTTCACACTGGCCACCTTTGTGGCTGACTGGCGGAACTCCAATCGCTACCC
